Addgene plasmid #174974: pMSR:MSMEG_1048:Dendra
Purpose: C-term fluorescent fusion
Depositing lab: Keith Derbyshire & Joseph Wade. Depositing organization: Wadsworth Center, New York State Department of Health. Publication: A Mycobacterial Systems Resource for the Research Community. Judd JA, Canestrari J, Clark R, Joseph A, Lapierre P, Lasek-Nesselquist E, Mir M, Palumbo M, Smith C, Stone M, Upadhyay A, Wirth SE, Dedrick RM, Meier CG, Russell DA, Dills A, Dove E, Kester J, Wolf ID, Zhu J, Rubin ER, Fortune S, Hatfull GF, Gray TA, Wade JT, Derbyshire KM. mBio. 2021 Mar 2;12(2). pii: mBio.02401-20. doi: 10.1128/mBio.02401-20. PubMed 33653882.
Backbone
  Vector backbone: pMSR:Dendra
  Vector type: Bacterial Expression ; Integrating Mycobacterial Expression Vector attL5. T7 expression in E. coli
Growth in bacteria
  Bacterial resistance: Apramycin, 25 μg/mL
  Growth temperature: 37°C
  Growth strain: DH5alpha
  Copy number: High Copy
Gene/Insert
  Gene/Insert name: MSMEG_1048
  Species: M. smegmatis
  Promoter: pmycTetO
  Tag / fusion protein: Gly-Ala Linker/Dendra2/1x Flag Tag (C terminal on insert)
  Cloning method: Ligation Independent Cloning
  Sequencing primers: 5′ TGATAGAGTTTGTCCTCCCTATCAG; 3′ TCCATATGCACCTTGACACG
Resource information
  A portion of this plasmid was derived from a plasmid made by: CP000480.1
Terms and licenses: Academic/Nonprofit Terms; Industry Terms: Not Available to Industry
Depositor comments: 5' cloning site: AseI (destroyed), 3' cloning site: HindIII (not destroyed)
How to cite: pMSR:MSMEG_1048:Dendra was a gift from Keith Derbyshire & Joseph Wade (Addgene plasmid # 174974 ; http://n2t.net/addgene:174974 ; RRID:Addgene_174974)
