[The description below was written by a language model from this plasmid's Addgene catalogue record and pLannotate feature annotations shown in this document.]
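Description:
pMSR:MSMEG_1048:Dendra is an integrating mycobacterial expression vector built on the pMSR:Dendra backbone, part of a systematic collection of C-terminal fluorescent fusions to Mycobacterium smegmatis genes. It is propagated in E. coli through a high-copy ColE1/pUC-type origin and selected with apramycin, conferred by the aac(3)IV acetyltransferase gene. No mycobacterial replication origin is annotated. Instead, the plasmid carries the mycobacteriophage L5 integrase gene and adjacent phage sequence, which directs site-specific recombination into the L5 attachment site of the mycobacterial chromosome, giving stable single-copy insertion.

The payload is the M. smegmatis open reading frame MSMEG_1048, inserted by ligation-independent cloning. The automated annotation matches this region to an echA17-like enoyl-CoA hydratase homologue from M. bovis, suggesting a role in fatty acid metabolism, although the record assigns no function itself. The gene is fused in frame through a Gly-Ala linker to Dendra2, a green-to-red photoconvertible fluorescent protein, followed by a single FLAG epitope and a T7 terminator. Expression in mycobacteria is driven by the pmycTetO promoter, a mycobacterial promoter carrying tet operators. The short "tight TRE" fragments in the feature table are most likely hits to these operator sequences rather than a mammalian promoter. The operators would permit tetracycline-regulated control where a Tet repressor is supplied, though none is annotated on this plasmid. A T7 promoter immediately upstream of the insert also allows expression in E. coli strains that supply T7 RNA polymerase.

The construct is suited to localising the MSMEG_1048 protein in live mycobacteria, tracking it by photoconversion, and detecting or purifying it through the FLAG tag.
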