Features (pLannotate 1.2.2; 14 found; start..end, strand, type, name):
    342..1028    +  CDS            Dendra2: Dendra2 is a photoconvertible green fluorescent protein published in 2006, derived from Dendronephthya sp.. It has high acid sensitivity.
   1068..1088    +  CDS            FLAG (fragment): FLAG® epitope tag, followed by an enterokinase cleavage site
   1097..1139    +  terminator     T7 terminator (fragment): transcription terminator for bacteriophage T7 RNA polymerase
   1345..2145    +  CDS            ApmR: aminoglycoside 3-N-acetyltransferase type IV ; aac(3)IV; confers resistance to apramycin (Paget and Davies, 1996)
   2212..2229    -  misc_feature   MCS (fragment): pBluescript multiple cloning site
   2270..2858    +  rep_origin     ori: high-copy-number ColE1/pMB1/pBR322/pUC origin of replication
   3026..3054    +  misc_feature   MCS (fragment): pUC18/19 multiple cloning site
   3614..4726    +  CDS            33: VINT_BPML5 - Also known as int. Protein inferred from homology: Swiss-Prot protein existence level 3. Integrase is necessary for integration of the phage into the host genome by site-specific recombination. From Mycobacterium phage L5 (Mycobacteriophage L5).
   4788..4892    -  CDS            32 (fragment): VG32_BPML5 - Protein predicted: Swiss-Prot protein existence level 4. From Mycobacterium phage L5 (Mycobacteriophage L5).
   4948..5052    +  CDS            Y4104_STRCO (fragment): Protein inferred from homology: Swiss-Prot protein existence level 3. From Streptomyces coelicolor (strain ATCC BAA-471 / A3(2) / M145).
   5110..5129    +  promoter       tight TRE promoter (fragment): Tet-responsive promoter PTight, consisting of seven tet operator sequences followed by the minimal CMV promoter
   5136..5153    +  promoter       tight TRE promoter (fragment): Tet-responsive promoter PTight, consisting of seven tet operator sequences followed by the minimal CMV promoter
   5167..5185    +  promoter       T7 promoter: promoter for bacteriophage T7 RNA polymerase
   5201..257     +  CDS            echA17 (fragment) (across the origin): ECH17_MYCBO - Experimental evidence at protein level: Swiss-Prot protein existence level 1. Could possibly oxidize fatty acids using specific components. From Mycobacterium bovis (strain ATCC BAA-935 / AF2122/97).
>Addgene plasmid #174974 | pMSR:MSMEG_1048:Dendra | addgene full sequence | sequence record 345599 | Addgene NGS Result
ACGCCAAGTTCGGCGCCACCGAGATCCTGGCGGGGCTGGCACCGCGCGGCGGCGGCGGGGTACGCCTGGC
GGACGCCATCGGGACCAGCAAGGCCAAGGAGCTCGTGTTCAGCGGCCGGTTCGTCGGCGCCGAGGAAGCG
CTCGAGATCGGCCTGGTCGACGAGATGGTGGCACCCGACCACGTCTACGAGGCCGCGCTCGCGTGGGCCC
GCCGGTTCTCCGACCATCCGGTCGACGTGCTGGCCGCCGCGAAAGCCTCCCTCAACGGGCCGGTCAACTG
GCGGGGCCCCCGCCCGACCGATCGGATGGTGGACCGGCCCAAGCTTGGTGCGGCCGCGGGCAACACGCCT
GGCATCAATCTGATCAAGGAGGACATGCGTGTCAAGGTGCATATGGAGGGCAACGTGAACGGTCACGCCT
TCGTGATCGAGGGGGAGGGTAAGGGTAAGCCTTACGAAGGGACCCAGACCGCCAACCTCACCGTCAAGGA
GGGCGCCCCTCTCCCATTCTCGTACGATATCCTCACTACCGCGGTGCATTACGGGAACCGCGTGTTCACC
AAGTACCCCGAGGATATCCCTGACTACTTCAAGCAGAGCTTCCCGGAGGGATACTCCTGGGAGCGGACGA
TGACCTTCGAAGACAAGGGTATCTGTACGATCCGCAGCGACATCTCGCTGGAAGGGGACTGTTTCTTCCA
GAACGTCCGTTTCAAGGGGACCAACTTTCCGCCGAACGGCCCGGTCATGCAGAAGAAGACCCTCAAGTGG
GAGCCGAGCACGGAGAAGCTGCACGTTCGGGACGGCCTCCTGGTCGGCAACATCAACATGGCGCTGCTGC
TGGAAGGCGGCGGCCACTACCTATGCGACTTCAAGACCACGTACAAAGCGAAGAAGGTCGTCCAGCTGCC
CGACGCGCACTTCGTGGACCACCGCATCGAAATCCTGGGGAACGATTCGGACTACAACAAGGTCAAGTTG
TACGAGCACGCTGTGGCACGCTATAGCCCGCTCCCGTCGCAGGTCTGGTTCGAAGGCGGCGGCGGGGAGA
ACCTGTATTTCCAGGACTACAAGGACGACGACGACAAGTGATTTAAATAACCCCTTGGGGCCTCTAAACG
GGTCTTGAGGGGTTTTTTGTTAACTAGCGTACGATCGAATTCCTGCAGCTCACGGTAACTGATGCCGTAT
TTGCAGTACCAGCGTACGGCCCACAGAATGATGTCACGCTGAAAATGCCGGCCTTTGAATGGGTTCATGT
GCAGCTCCATCAGCAAAAGGGGATGATAAGTTTATCACCACCGACTATTTGCAACAGTGCCGTTGATCGT
GCTATGATCGACTGATGTCATCAGCGGTGGAGTGCAATGTCGTGCAATACGAATGGCGAAAAGCCGAGCT
CATCGGTCAGCTTCTCAACCTTGGGGTTACCCCCGGCGGTGTGCTGCTGGTCCACAGCTCCTTCCGTAGC
GTCCGGCCCCTCGAAGATGGGCCACTTGGACTGATCGAGGCCCTGCGTGCTACGCTGGGTCCGGGAGGGA
CGCTCGTCATGCCCTCGTGGTCAGGTCTGGACGACGAGCCGTTCGATCCTGCCACGTCGCCCGTTACACC
GGACCTTGGAGTTGTCTCTGACACATTCTGGCGCCTGCCAAATGTAAAGCGCAGCGCCCATCCATTTGCC
TTTGCGGCAGCGGGGCCACAGGCAGAGCAGATCATCTCTGATCCATTGCCCCTGCCACCTTACTCGCCTG
CAAGCCCGGTCGCCCGTGTCCATGAACTCGATGGGCAGGTACTTCTCCTCGGCGTGGGACACGATGCCAA
CACGACGCTGCATCTTGCCGAGTTGATGGCAAAGGTTCCCTATGGGGTGCCGAGACACTGCACCATTCTT
CAGGATGGCAAGTTGGTACGCGTCGATTATCTCGAGAATGACCACTGCTGTGAGCGCTTTGCCTTGGCGG
ACAGGTGGCTCAAGGAGAAGAGCCTTCAGAAGGAAGGTCCAGTCGGTCATGCCTTTGCTCGGTTGATCCG
CTCCCGCGACATTGTGGCGACAGCCCTGGGTCAACTGGGCCGAGATCCGTTGATCTTCCTGCATCCGCCA
GAGGCGGGATGCGAAGAATGCGATGCCGCTCGCCAGTCGATTGGCTGAGCTCATGAGCGGAGAACGAGAT
GACGTTGGAGGGGCAAGGTCGCGCTGATTGCTGGGGCAACACGGGGGATCCACTAGTTCCATGAGCGTCA
GACCCCGTAGAAAAGATCAAAGGATCTTCTTGAGATCCTTTTTTTCTGCGCGTAATCTGCTGCTTGCAAA
CAAAAAAACCACCGCTACCAGCGGTGGTTTGTTTGCCGGATCAAGAGCTACCAACTCTTTTTCCGAAGGT
AACTGGCTTCAGCAGAGCGCAGATACCAAATACTGTCCTTCTAGTGTAGCCGTAGTTAGGCCACCACTTC
AAGAACTCTGTAGCACCGCCTACATACCTCGCTCTGCTAATCCTGTTACCAGTGGCTGCTGCCAGTGGCG
ATAAGTCGTGTCTTACCGGGTTGGACTCAAGACGATAGTTACCGGATAAGGCGCAGCGGTCGGGCTGAAC
GGGGGGTTCGTGCACACAGCCCAGCTTGGAGCGAACGACCTACACCGAACTGAGATACCTACAGCGTGAG
CTATGAGAAAGCGCCACGCTTCCCGAGGGGAGAAAGGCGGACAGGTATCCGGTAAGCGGCAGGGTCGGAA
CAGGAGAGCGCACGAGGGAGCTTCCAGGGGGAAACGCCTGGTATCTTTATAGTCCTGTCGGGTTTCGCCA
CCTCTGACTTGAGCGTCGATTTTTGTGATGCTCGTCAGGGGGGCGGAGCCTATGGAAAAACGCCAGCAAC
GCGGCCTTTTTACGGTTCCTGGCCTTTTGCTGGCCTTTTGCTCACATGTTCTTTCCTGCGTTATCCCCTG
ATTCTGTGGATAACCGTATTACCGCCTTTGAGTGAGCTGATACCGCTCGCCGCAGCCGAACGACCGAGCG
CAACGCGTGCGGCCGCGGTACCCGGGGATCCTCTAGAGTCGACCACCAAGGGCACCATCTCTGCTTGGGC
CACCCCGTTGGCCGCAGCCAGCTCGCTGAGAGCCGTGAACGACAGGGCGAACGCCAGCCCGCCGACGGCG
AGGGTTCCGACCGCTGCAACTCCCGGTGCAACCTTGTCCCGGTCTATTCTCTTCACTGCACCAGCTCCAA
TCTGGTGTGAATGCCCCTCGTCTGTTCGCGCAGGCGGGGGGCTCTATTCGTTTGTCAGCATCGAAAGTAG
CCAGATCAGGGATGCGTTGCAACCGCGTATGCCCAGGTCAGAAGAGTCGCACAAGAGTTGCAGACCCCTG
GAAAGAAAAATGGCCAGAGGGCGAAAACACCCTCTGACCAGCGGAGCGGGCGACGGGAATCGAACCCGCG
TAGCTAGTTTGGAAGAATGGGTGTCTGCCGACCACATATGGGCCGGTCAAGATAGGTTTTTACCCCCTCT
CGGCTGCATCCTCTAAGTGGAAAGAAATTGCAGGTCGTAGAAGCGCGTTGAAGCCTGAGAGTTGCACAGG
AGTTGCAACCCGGTAGCCTTGTTCACGACGAGAGGAGACCTAGTTGGCACGTCGCGGATGGGGATCGCTG
AAGACTCAGCGCAGCGGGAGGATCCAAGCCTCATACGTCAACCCGCAGGACGGTGTGAGGTACTACGCGC
TGCAGACCTACGACAACAAGATGGACGCCGAAGCCTGGCTCGCGGGCGAGAAGCGGCTCATCGAGATGGA
GACCTGGACCCCTCCACAGGACCGGGCGAAGAAGGCAGCCGCCAGCGCCATCACGCTGGAGGAGTACACC
CGGAAGTGGCTCGTGGAGCGCGACCTCGCAGACGGCACCAGGGATCTGTACAGCGGGCACGCGGAGCGCC
GCATCTACCCGGTGCTAGGTGAAGTGGCGGTCACAGAGATGACGCCAGCTCTGGTGCGTGCGTGGTGGGC
CGGGATGGGTAGGAAGCACCCGACTGCCCGCCGGCATGCCTACAACGTCCTCCGGGCGGTGATGAACACA
GCGGTCGAGGACAAGCTGATCGCAGAGAACCCGTGCCGGATCGAGCAGAAGGCAGCCGATGAGCGCGACG
TAGAGGCGCTGACGCCTGAGGAGCTGGACATCGTCGCCGCTGAGATCTTCGAGCACTACCGGATCGCGGC
ATACATCCTGGCGTGGACGAGCCTCCGGTTCGGAGAGCTGATCGAGCTTCGCCGCAAGGACATCGTGGAC
GACGGCATGACGATGAAGCTCCGGGTGCGCCGTGGCGCTTCCCGCGTGGGGAACAAGATCGTCGTTGGCA
ACGCCAAGACCGTCCGGTCGAAGCGTCCTGTGACGGTTCCGCCTCACGTCGCGGAGATGATCCGAGCGCA
CATGAAGGACCGTACGAAGATGAACAAGGGCCCCGAGGCATTCCTGGTGACCACGACGCAGGGCAACCGG
CTGTCGAAGTCCGCGTTCACCAAGTCGCTGAAGCGTGGCTACGCCAAGATCGGTCGGCCGGAACTCCGCA
TCCACGACCTCCGCGCTGTCGGCGCTACGTTCGCCGCTCAGGCAGGTGCGACGACCAAGGAGCTGATGGC
CCGTCTCGGTCACACGACTCCTAGGATGGCGATGAAGTACCAGATGGCGTCTGAGGCCCGCGACGAGGCT
ATCGCTGAGGCGATGTCCAAGCTGGCCAAGACCTCCTGAAACGCAAAAAGCCCCCCTCCCAAGGACACTG
AGTCCTAAAGAGGGGGGTTTCTTGTCAGTACGCGAAGAACCACGCCTGGCCGCGAGCGCCAGCACCGCCG
CTCTGTGCGGAGACCTGGGCACCAGCCCCGCCGCCGCCAGGAGCATTGCCGTTCCCGCCAGAAATCTAGA
CGGTGACCACAACGCGCCCGCTTTGATCGGGGACGTCGAAATATTGGATCGTCGGCACCGTCACGGCCGT
GGGAGGCGGCACGATCCGCGACGTGATGATCGGCCGCATCCCCACGGTGCTGCGCAGTGAGCTCTACGCC
ATCCCGGCGTTGATCTGTGCGTTCGCACGCACAGGCCCGGTGTGAGAAGGGTCTCTGACGAGCGGGAGAA
CTCCCTATCAGTGATAGAGTTTGTCCTCCCTATCAGTGATAGATAGGCTTAAGGAGTAATACGACTCACT
ATAGGGAGAAGGAGGCCATTATGAACGAGTTCATCAAGATCGTCCTCGGTTCCGCGCCCGAGCAGACGGG
CGTGGCCACGTTGCTGTTGTCGCGGCCCCCGACGAACGCGTTGACCCGCCAGATGTACCGCGAGATCTCC
ATCGCCGCGAACGAGCTCGCCCAGCGCGCCGACGTGTCGTCGGTCATCGTCTACGGCGGCCACGAGATCT
TCTGCGCGGGCGACGACATCCCCGAACTGCGCACCCTCGACGCCGAAGAGACCGCGGCGGCCGACCACGC
GCTGCAGCGCTGCATCGAGGCCGTTGCCGCCATCCCCAAACCCACGGTCGCGGCCGTCACCGGGTACGCG
CTCGGCAGCGGGATGAACCTGGCGCTGGCCGCGGACTGGCGGGTGAGCGGCGACA
