>Addgene plasmid #174974 | pMSR:MSMEG_1048:Dendra | depositor partial sequence | sequence record 339368 | partial
ATGAACGAGTTCATCAAGATCGTCCTCGGTTCCGCGCCCGAGCAGACGGGCGTGGCCACGTTGCTGTTGT
CGCGGCCCCCGACGAACGCGTTGACCCGCCAGATGTACCGCGAGATCTCCATCGCCGCGAACGAGCTCGC
CCAGCGCGCCGACGTGTCGTCGGTCATCGTCTACGGCGGCCACGAGATCTTCTGCGCGGGCGACGACATC
CCCGAACTGCGCACCCTCGACGCCGAAGAGACCGCGGCGGCCGACCACGCGCTGCAGCGCTGCATCGAGG
CCGTTGCCGCCATCCCCAAACCCACGGTCGCGGCCGTCACCGGGTACGCGCTCGGCAGCGGGATGAACCT
GGCGCTGGCCGCGGACTGGCGGGTGAGCGGCGACAACGCCAAGTTCGGCGCCACCGAGATCCTGGCGGGG
CTGGCACCGCGCGGCGGCGGCGGGGTACGCCTGGCGGACGCCATCGGGACCAGCAAGGCCAAGGAGCTCG
TGTTCAGCGGCCGGTTCGTCGGCGCCGAGGAAGCGCTCGAGATCGGCCTGGTCGACGAGATGGTGGCACC
CGACCACGTCTACGAGGCCGCGCTCGCGTGGGCCCGCCGGTTCTCCGACCATCCGGTCGACGTGCTGGCC
GCCGCGAAAGCCTCCCTCAACGGGCCGGTCAACTGGCGGGGCCCCCGCCCGACCGATCGGATGGTGGACC
GGCCC
